>Addgene plasmid #72980 | pBP_BBa_B0034 | depositor full sequence | sequence record 133825 | Full Sequence
ATCTAGAGACGCATAGGTCTCAGTACAGAAAGAGGAGAAATACCATAAGAGACCCATGCCGTCTCATTAG
CTGCAGTCCGGCAAAAAAGGGCAAGGTGTCACCACCCTGCCCTTTTTCTTTAAAACCGAAAAGATTACTT
CGCGTTATGCAGGCTTCCTCGCTCACTGACTCGCTGCGCTCGGTCGTTCGGCTGCGGCGAGCGGTATCAG
CTCACTCAAAGGCGGTAATACGGTTATCCACAGAATCAGGGGATAACGCAGGAAAGAACATGTGAGCAAA
AGGCCAGCAAAAGGCCAGGAACCGTAAAAAGGCCGCGTTGCTGGCGTTTTTCCACAGGCTCCGCCCCCCT
GACGAGCATCACAAAAATCGACGCTCAAGTCAGAGGTGGCGAAACCCGACAGGACTATAAAGATACCAGG
CGTTTCCCCCTGGAAGCTCCCTCGTGCGCTCTCCTGTTCCGACCCTGCCGCTTACCGGATACCTGTCCGC
CTTTCTCCCTTCGGGAAGCGTGGCGCTTTCTCATAGCTCACGCTGTAGGTATCTCAGTTCGGTGTAGGTC
GTTCGCTCCAAGCTGGGCTGTGTGCACGAACCCCCCGTTCAGCCCGACCGCTGCGCCTTATCCGGTAACT
ATCGTCTTGAGTCCAACCCGGTAAGACACGACTTATCGCCACTGGCAGCAGCCACTGGTAACAGGATTAG
CAGAGCGAGGTATGTAGGCGGTGCTACAGAGTTCTTGAAGTGGTGGCCTAACTACGGCTACACTAGAAGA
ACAGTATTTGGTATCTGCGCTCTGCTGAAGCCAGTTACCTTCGGAAAAAGAGTTGGTAGCTCTTGATCCG
GCAAACAAACCACCGCTGGTAGCGGTGGTTTTTTTGTTTGCAAGCAGCAGATTACGCGCAGAAAAAAAGG
ATCTCAAGAAGATCCTTTGATCTTTTCTACGGGGTCTGACGCTCAGTGGAACGAAAACTCACGTTAAGGG
ATTTTGGTCATGAGATTATCAAAAAGGATCTTCACCTAGATCCTTTTAAATTAAAAATGAAGTTTTAAAT
CAATCTAAAGTATATATGAGTAAACTTGGTCTGACAGCTCGAGGCTTGGATTCTCACCAATAAAAAACGC
CCGGCGGCAACCGAGCGTTCTGAACAAATCCAGATGGAGTTCTGAGGTCATTACTGGATCTATCAACAGG
AGTCCAAGCGAGCTCGATATCAAATTACGCCCCGCCCTGCCACTCATCGCAGTACTGTTGTAATTCATTA
AGCATTCTGCCGACATGGAAGCCATCACAAACGGCATGATGAACCTGAATCGCCAGCGGCATCAGCACCT
TGTCGCCTTGCGTATAATATTTGCCCATGGTGAAAACGGGGGCGAAGAAGTTGTCCATATTGGCCACGTT
TAAATCAAAACTGGTGAAACTCACCCAGGGATTGGCTGACACGAAAAACATATTCTCAATAAACCCTTTA
GGGAAATAGGCCAGGTTTTCACCGTAACACGCCACATCTTGCGAATATATGTGTAGAAACTGCCGGAAAT
CGTCGTGGTATTCACTCCAGAGCGATGAAAACGTTTCAGTTTGCTCATGGAAAACGGTGTAACAAGGGTG
AACACTATCCCATATCACCAGCTCACCGTCTTTCATTGCCATACGAAATTCCGGATGAGCATTCATCAGG
CGGGCAAGAATGTGAATAAAGGCCGGATAAAACTTGTGCTTATTTTTCTTTACGGTCTTTAAAAAGGCCG
TAATATCCAGCTGAACGGTCTGGTTATAGGTACATTGAGCAACTGACTGAAATGCCTCAAAATGTTCTTT
ACGATGCCATTGGGATATATCAACGGTGGTATATCCAGTGATTTTTTTCTCCATTTTAGCTTCCTTAGCT
CCTGAAAATCTCGATAACTCAAAAAATACGCCCGGTAGTGATCTTATTTCATTATGGTGAAAGTTGGAAC
CTCTTACGTGCCCGATCAACTCGAGTGCCACCTGACGTCTAAGAAACCATTATTATCATGACATTAACCT
ATAAAAATAGGCGTATCACGAGGCAGAATTTCAGATAAAAAAAATCCTTAGCTTTCGCTAAGGATGATTT
CTGGAATTCGCGGCCGCTTCTAGA
Features (pLannotate 1.2.2; 7 found; start..end, strand, type, name):
     77..134     +  terminator     his operon terminator: This putative transcriptin terminator from the E. coli his operon has a 2-bp deletion introduced during synthesis. Its efficiency has not been determined.
    329..917     -  rep_origin     ori: high-copy-number ColE1/pMB1/pBR322/pUC origin of replication
   1100..1194    -  terminator     lambda t0 terminator: transcription terminator from phage lambda
   1218..1874    -  CDS            cat: CAT_ECOLX - Experimental evidence at protein level: Swiss-Prot protein existence level 1. This enzyme is an effector of chloramphenicol resistance in bacteria. From Escherichia coli. This protein is used as a marker in many commonly used cloning vectors, such as pACYC184.
   1875..1972    -  promoter       cat promoter: promoter of the E. coli cat gene encoding chloramphenicol acetyltransferase
   2058..2101    -  terminator     bacterial terminator: putative bacterial transcription terminator
   2104..2123    +  misc_feature   BioBrick prefix: BioBrick prefix for parts that start with "ATG"
