[The description below was written by a language model from this plasmid's Addgene catalogue record and pLannotate feature annotations shown in this document.]
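Description:
pBP_BBa_B0034 is a small synthetic-biology part plasmid from the EcoFlex MoClo (modular Golden Gate cloning) kit for Escherichia coli. It stores a single basic part, the widely used iGEM ribosome binding site BBa_B0034. The backbone is the iGEM vector pSB1C3. It replicates at high copy from a ColE1/pMB1/pUC-type origin and is selected with chloramphenicol through a cat (chloramphenicol acetyltransferase) gene driven by its native cat promoter and followed by the phage lambda t0 terminator. The record notes a silent nucleotide change (C435G) in the cat coding sequence that removes a BsmBI site. This makes the backbone compatible with Type IIS restriction enzyme assembly, in which internal recognition sites would otherwise interfere.

The payload is the synthetic RBS, flanked by defined fusion overhangs: GTAC on the 5′ side and CATA on the 3′ side. In a hierarchical MoClo scheme, overhangs like these set the position and orientation of a part, so the RBS can be ligated in order between an upstream promoter part and a downstream coding sequence part to build a transcription unit. The RBS is too short to have been picked up by the automated annotation, so it does not appear in the feature table. The table lists only backbone elements: the origin, the resistance cassette, a BioBrick prefix remnant, and the insulating terminators that flank the cloning region (a his operon terminator and a putative bacterial terminator). The cloning sites used to insert the part are recorded as unknown. The plasmid carries no promoter or gene associated with the RBS and serves purely as a source of a translation initiation element for combinatorial assembly of E. coli expression constructs.
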