Addgene plasmid #72980: pBP_BBa_B0034
Purpose: Bba_B0034 iGEM RBS (5' GTAC/3' CATA fusion)
Depositing lab: Paul Freemont. Depositing organization: Imperial College London. Publication: EcoFlex: A Multifunctional MoClo Kit for E. coli Synthetic Biology. Moore SJ, Lai HE, Kelwick RJ, Chee SM, Bell DJ, Polizzi KM, Freemont PS. ACS Synth Biol. 2016 May 2. 10.1021/acssynbio.6b00031 PubMed 27096716.
Backbone
  Vector backbone: pSB1C3
  Backbone manufacturer: iGEM
  Backbone size w/o insert (bp): 2124
  Vector type: Synthetic Biology
Growth in bacteria
  Bacterial resistance: Chloramphenicol, 25 μg/mL
  Growth temperature: 37°C
  Growth strain: JM109
  Copy number: High Copy
Gene/Insert
  Gene/Insert name: Bba_B0034 RBS
  Species: Synthetic
  Mutation: CAT gene - C435G (nucleotide) - silent mutagenesis to remove BsmBI site
  Cloning method: Restriction Enzyme; 5′ cloning site Unknown (unknown if destroyed); 3′ cloning site Unknown (unknown if destroyed)
  Sequencing primers: 5′ VF2 (5' tgccacctgacgtctaagaa 3'); 3′ VR (5' attaccgcctttgagtgagc 3')
Terms and licenses: Academic/Nonprofit Terms; Industry Terms: Not Available to Industry
How to cite: pBP_BBa_B0034 was a gift from Paul Freemont (Addgene plasmid # 72980 ; http://n2t.net/addgene:72980 ; RRID:Addgene_72980)
