>Addgene plasmid #72980 | pBP_BBa_B0034 | depositor partial sequence | sequence record 133826 | Sequence of Bba_B0034 between BsaI sites. Full sequence provided
GGTCTCAGTACAGAAAGAGGAGAAATACCATAAGAGACC
