>Addgene plasmid #72980 | pBP_BBa_B0034 | addgene partial sequence | sequence record 140677 | RNAde-BB-1F 5'-tgccacctgacgtctaagaa-3'
ATAGGCGTATCACGAGGCAGAATTTCAGATAAAAAAAATCCTTAGCTTTCGCTAAGGATGATTTCTGGAA
TTCGCGGCCGCTTCTAGAATCTAGAGACGCATAGGTCTCAGTACAGAAAGAGGAGAAATACCATAAGAGA
CCCATGCCGTCTCATTAGCTGCAGTCCGGCAAAAAAGGGCAAGGTGTCACCACCCTGCCCTTTTTCTTTA
AAACCGAAAAGATTACTTCGCGTTATGCAGGCTTCCTCGCTCACTGACTCGCTGCGCTCGGTCGTTCGGC
TGCGGCGAGCGGTATCAGCTCACTCAAAGGCGGTAATACGGTTATCCACAGAATCAGGGGATAACGCAGG
AAAGAACATGTGAGCAAAAGGCCAGCAAAAGGCCAGGAACCGTAAAAAGGCCGCGTTGCTGGCGTTTTTC
CACAGGCTCCGCCCCCCTGACGAGCATCACAAAAATCGACGCTCAAGTCAGAGGTGGCGAAACCCGACAG
GACTATAAAGATACCAGGCGTTTCCCCCTGGAAGCTCCCTCGTGCGCTCTCCTGTTCCGACCCTGCCGCT
TACCGGATACCTGTCCGCCTTTCTCCCTTCGGGAAGCGTGGCGCTTTCTCATAGCTCACGCTGTAGGTAT
CTCAGTTCGGTGTAGGTCGTTCGCTCCAAGCTGGGCTGTGTGCACGAACCCCCCGTTCAGCCCGACCGCT
GCGCCTTATCCGGTAACTATCGTCTTGAGTCCAACCCGGTAAGACACGACTTATCGCCACTGGCAGCAGC
CACTGGTAACAGGATTAGCAGAGCGAGGTATGTAGGCGGTGCTACAGAGTTCTTGAAGTGGTGGCCTAAC
TACGGCTACACTAGA
