>Addgene plasmid #72980 | pBP_BBa_B0034 | addgene partial sequence | sequence record 141178 | RNAde-BB-2R 5'-attaccgcctttgagtgagc -3'
CGCAGCGAGTCAGTGAGCGAGGAAGCCTGCATAACGCGAAGTAATCTTTTCGGTTTTAAAGAAAAAGGGC
AGGGTGGTGACACCTTGCCCTTTTTTGCCGGACTGCAGCTAATGAGACGGCATGGGTCTCTTATGGTATT
TCTCCTCTTTCTGTACTGAGACCTATGCGTCTCTAGATTCTAGAAGCGGCCGCGAATTCCAGAAATCATC
CTTAGCGAAAGCTAAGGATTTTTTTTATCTGAAATTCTGCCTCGTGATACGCCTATTTTTATAGGTTAAT
GTCATGATAATAATGGTTTCTTAGACGTCAGGTGGCACTCGAGTTGATCGGGCACGTAAGAGGTTCCAAC
TTTCACCATAATGAAATAAGATCACTACCGGGCGTATTTTTTGAGTTATCGAGATTTTCAGGAGCTAAGG
AAGCTAAAATGGAGAAAAAAATCACTGGATATACCACCGTTGATATATCCCAATGGCATCGTAAAGAACA
TTTTGAGGCATTTCAGTCAGTTGCTCAATGTACCTATAACCAGACCGTTCAGCTGGATATTACGGCCTTT
TTAAAGACCGTAAAGAAAAATAAGCACAAGTTTTATCCGGCCTTTATTCACATTCTTGCCCGCCTGATGA
ATGCTCATCCGGAATTTCGTATGGCAATGAAAGACGGTGAGCTGGTGATATGGGATAGTGTTCACCCTTG
TTACACCGTTTTCCATGAGCAAACTGAAACGTTTTCATCGCTCTGGAGTGAATACCACGACGATTTCCGG
CAGTTTCTACACATATATTCGCAAGATGTGGCGTGTTACGGTGAAAACCTGGCCTATTTCCCTAAAGG
